Addgene plasmid #225650: pJL NarL YdfI Flag
Purpose: Expresses NarL with a mutated DNA binding domain (YdfI). For use with NarX chimeras and reporter plasmids from this study.
Depositing lab: Neha Kamat. Depositing organization: Northwestern University. Publication: Engineering transmembrane signal transduction in synthetic membranes using two-component systems. Peruzzi JA, Galvez NR, Kamat NP. Proc Natl Acad Sci U S A. 2023 May 9;120(19):e2218610120. doi: 10.1073/pnas.2218610120. Epub 2023 May 1. PubMed 37126679.
Backbone
  Vector backbone: pJL
  Backbone manufacturer: Gift from Tabor lab
  Vector type: Bacterial Expression ; Cell free expression
Growth in bacteria
  Bacterial resistance: Kanamycin, 50 μg/mL
  Growth temperature: 37°C
  Growth strain: DH5alpha
  Copy number: High Copy
Gene/Insert
  Gene/Insert name: NarL-YdfI
  Species: Synthetic
  Insert size (bp): 693
  Mutation: NarL with native DNA-binding domain replaced with YdfI
  Entrez Gene: narL (a.k.a. b1221, ECK1215, frdR, narR)
  Promoter: T7
  Tag / fusion protein: FLAG (C terminal on insert)
  Cloning method: Gibson Cloning
Resource information
  A portion of this plasmid was derived from a plasmid made by: Jeffrey Tabor Lab
Terms and licenses: Academic/Nonprofit Terms; Industry Terms: Not Available to Industry
How to cite: pJL NarL YdfI Flag was a gift from Neha Kamat (Addgene plasmid # 225650 ; http://n2t.net/addgene:225650 ; RRID:Addgene_225650)
