[The description below was written by a language model from this plasmid's Addgene catalogue record and pLannotate feature annotations shown in this document.]
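Description:
pJL NarL YdfI Flag is a compact (about 2.5 kb) bacterial and cell-free expression plasmid built on the pJL backbone. It replicates in E. coli from a high-copy ColE1/pUC-type origin and is selected with kanamycin through an aph(3')-Ia resistance gene encoded on the opposite strand from the expression cassette.

The payload is a synthetic 693 bp open reading frame, NarL-YdfI, in which the E. coli nitrate/nitrite response regulator NarL has had its native DNA-binding domain replaced with that of YdfI. The automated annotation recognises most of the coding region as a narL fragment. It does not label the YdfI portion separately. A FLAG epitope is fused at the C terminus for detection; the annotation reports this as a short partial match to 3xFLAG, consistent with the single FLAG tag in the catalogue entry. Expression is driven by a T7 promoter followed by the efficient ribosome binding site from phage T7 gene 10, and transcription ends at a T7 terminator, so the cassette requires T7 RNA polymerase, supplied either by a suitable host strain or in a cell-free transcription-translation reaction. A short match to a T7 gene 10-derived solubility tag lies between the FLAG tag and the terminator; it is probably residual backbone sequence rather than a functional fusion, though the record does not clarify this.

The construct supplies the cytoplasmic response-regulator half of an engineered two-component system. According to the record, it is meant to be used with NarX sensor kinase chimeras and matching reporter plasmids from the same study. The swapped DNA-binding domain presumably redirects phosphorylated regulator output to a YdfI-responsive reporter promoter in work on reconstituting transmembrane signalling in synthetic membranes.
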