Features (pLannotate 1.2.2; 8 found; start..end, strand, type, name):
     17..605     +  rep_origin     ori: high-copy-number ColE1/pMB1/pBR322/pUC origin of replication
    633..651     +  promoter       T7 promoter: promoter for bacteriophage T7 RNA polymerase
    683..705     +  RBS            RBS: efficient ribosome binding site from bacteriophage T7 gene 10 (Olins and Rangwala, 1989)
    713..1327    +  CDS            narL (fragment): NARL_ECOLI - Also known as frdR. Experimental evidence at protein level: Swiss-Prot protein existence level 1. This protein activates the expression of the nitrate reductase (narGHJI) and formate dehydrogenase-N (fdnGHI) operons and represses the transcription of the fumarate reductase (frdABCD) operon in response to a nitrate/nitrite induction signal transmitted by either the NarX or NarQ proteins. From Escherichia coli (strain K12).
   1381..1405    +  CDS            3xFLAG (fragment): three tandem FLAG® epitope tags
   1417..1466    +  CDS            SET1 (fragment): solubility-enhancement tag derived from T7 phage gene 10B
   1474..1521    +  terminator     T7 terminator: transcription terminator for bacteriophage T7 RNA polymerase
   1539..2354    -  CDS            KanR: aminoglycoside phosphotransferase; aph(3')-Ia; confers resistance to kanamycin in bacteria or G418 (Geneticin®) in eukaryotes
>Addgene plasmid #225650 | pJL NarL YdfI Flag | addgene full sequence | sequence record 454890 | Addgene NGS Result
AGATCAAAGGATCTTCTTGAGATCCTTTTTTTCTGCGCGTAATCTGCTGCTTGCAAACAAAAAAACCACC
GCTACCAGCGGTGGTTTGTTTGCCGGATCAAGAGCTACCAACTCTTTTTCCGAAGGTAACTGGCTTCAGC
AGAGCGCAGATACCAAATACTGTTCTTCTAGTGTAGCCGTAGTTAGGCCACCACTTCAAGAACTCTGTAG
CACCGCCTACATACCTCGCTCTGCTAATCCTGTTACCAGTGGCTGCTGCCAGTGGCGATAAGTCGTGTCT
TACCGGGTTGGACTCAAGACGATAGTTACCGGATAAGGCGCAGCGGTCGGGCTGAACGGGGGGTTCGTGC
ACACAGCCCAGCTTGGAGCGAACGACCTACACCGAACTGAGATACCTACAGCGTGAGCTATGAGAAAGCG
CCACGCTTCCCGAAGGGAGAAAGGCGGACAGGTATCCGGTAAGCGGCAGGGTCGGAACAGGAGAGCGCAC
GAGGGAGCTTCCAGGGGGAAACGCCTGGTATCTTTATAGTCCTGTCGGGTTTCGCCACCTCTGACTTGAG
CGTCGATTTTTGTGATGCTCGTCAGGGGGGCGGAGCCTATGGAAAAACGCCAGCAACGCGATCCCGCGAA
ATTAATACGACTCACTATAGGGAGACCACAACGGTTTCCCTCTAGAAATAATTTTGTTTAACTTTAAGAA
GGAGATATACATATGAGTAATCAGGAACCGGCTACTATCCTGCTGATTGACGATCACCCGATGCTGCGAA
CTGGCGTAAAACAGCTTATCAGTATGGCACCAGATATCACCGTGGTTGGCGAAGCGAGTAATGGCGAACA
GGGTATTGAACTGGCGGAGTCTCTTGATCCCGATCTGATCCTGTTAGATCTCAATATGCCCGGCATGAAC
GGTCTGGAAACGCTGGATAAACTGCGCGAAAAGTCCCTCTCAGGGCGCATTGTGGTATTCAGCGTCTCTA
ACCATGAAGAAGATGTGGTCACCGCACTGAAACGCGGCGCGGATGGCTATCTGTTAAAAGATATGGAACC
GGAAGATCTGCTGAAAGCATTGCATCAGGCAGCTGCTGGCGAAATGGTATTAAGCCCTGATATCCTTAAA
CGTCTGCAAGAAATCCAATTTGAGCGGATGAAAAAGCAGCGCAATGAGACGCAGCTGACAGAAAAGGAAG
TCATTGTTCTAAAAGCAATTGCTAAAGGTCTTAAAAGCAAAGCGATTGCCTTTGATTTGGGCGTCTCTGA
GCGAACAGTAAAGTCCAGATTAACGTCCATTTACAATAAATTAGGCGCGAATTCAAGAACTGAGGCAGTA
ACGATTGCCATGCAAAAAGGTATTCTGACAATAGACAACGGAGGAGGAAGCGATTACAAGGATGACGACG
ATAAGTAAGTCGACCGGCTGCTAACAAAGCCCGAAAGGAAGCTGAGTTGGCTGCTGCCACCGCTGAGCAA
TAACTAGCATAACCCCTTGGGGCCTCTAAACGGGTCTTGAGGGGTTTTTTGCTGAAAGCCAATTCTGATT
AGAAAAACTCATCGAGCATCAAATGAAACTGCAATTTATTCATATCAGGATTATCAATACCATATTTTTG
AAAAAGCCGTTTCTGTAATGAAGGAGAAAACTCACCGAGGCAGTTCCATAGGATGGCAAGATCCTGGTAT
CGGTCTGCGATTCCGACTCGTCCAACATCAATACAACCTATTAATTTCCCCTCGTCAAAAATAAGGTTAT
CAAGTGAGAAATCACCATGAGTGACGACTGAATCCGGTGAGAATGGCAAAAGCTTATGCATTTCTTTCCA
GACTTGTTCAACAGGCCAGCCATTACGCTCGTCATCAAAATCACTCGCATCAACCAAACCGTTATTCATT
CGTGATTGCGCCTGAGCGAGACGAAATACGCGATCGCTGTTAAAAGGACAATTACAAACAGGAATCGAAT
GCAACCGGCGCAGGAACACTGCCAGCGCATCAACAATATTTTCACCTGAATCAGGATATTCTTCTAATAC
CTGGAATGCTGTTTTCCCGGGGATCGCAGTGGTGAGTAACCATGCATCATCAGGAGTACGGATAAAATGC
TTGATGGTCGGAAGAGGCATAAATTCCGTCAGCCAGTTTAGTCTGACCATCTCATCTGTAACATCATTGG
CAACGCTACCTTTGCCATGTTTCAGAAACAACTCTGGCGCATCGGGCTTCCCATACAATCGATAGATTGT
CGCACCTGATTGCCCGACATTATCGCGAGCCCATTTATACCCATATAAATCAGCATCCATGTTGGAATTT
AATCGCGGCTTCGAGCAAGACGTTTCCCGTTGAATATGGCTCATAACACCCCTTGTATTACTGTTTATGT
AAGCAGACAGTTTTATTGTTCATGATGATATATTTTTATCTTGTGCAATGTAACATCAGAGATTTTGAGA
CACAACGTG
